>Addgene plasmid #207842 | NBla_1.2_GpA_wt | addgene full sequence | sequence record 417785 | Addgene NGS Result
ACATTGCCGTCACTGCGTCTTTTACTGGCTCTTCTCGCTAACCAAACCGGTAACCCCGCTTATTAAAAGC
ATTCTGTAACAAAGCGGGACCAAAGCCATGACAAAAACGCGTAACAAAAGTGTCTATAATCACGGCAGAA
AAGTCCACATTGATTATTTGCACGGCGTCACACTTTGCTATGCCATAGCATTTTTATCCATAAGATTAGC
GGATGCTACCTGACGCTTTTTATCGCAACTCTCTACTGTTTCTCCATACCCGTTTTTTTGGGCTCTAGAT
AACGAGGGCAAAAAATGAAAAAGACCGCGATTGCGATTGCGGTGGCGCTGGCGGGCTTTGCGACCGTGGC
GCAGGCGGCGCCAGAAACGCTGGTGAAAGTAAAAGATGCTGAAGATCAGTTGGGTGCACGAGTGGGTTAC
ATCGAACTGGATCTCAACAGCGGTAAGATCCTTGAGAGTTTTCGCCCCGAAGAACGTTTTCCAATGATGA
GCACTTTTAAAGTTCTGCTATGTGGCGCGGTATTATCCCGTGTTGACGCCGGGCAAGAGCAACTCGGTCG
CCGCATACACTATTCTCAGAATGACTTGGTTGAGTACTCACCAGTCACAGAAAAGCATCTTACGGATGGC
ATGACAGTAAGAGAATTATGCAGTGCTGCCATAACCATGAGTGATAACACTGCGGCCAACTTACTTCTGA
CAACGATCGGAGGACCGAAGGAGCTAACCGCTTTTTTGCACAACATGGGGGATCATGTAACTCGCCTTGA
TCGTTGGGAACCGGAGCTGAATGAAGCCATACCAAACGACGAGCGTGACACCACGACGCCTGTAGCAATG
GCAACAACGTTGCGCAAACTATTAACTGGCACTAGTGGCAGCGGCGGCGGCAGCGGCGGCGGCAGCGGTT
CTGCTAATCGAGCTAGCACCCTGATTATTTTTGGCGTGATGGCGGGCGTGATTGGCACCATTCTGCTGAT
TAGCGGGATCCACAAACTGGCAGTTAATGTTCAGCTGCCTGCCGAAGCAGCAGCGAAAGAAGCCGCTGCC
AAAGAAGCGGCAGCGAAAGAGGCTGCCGCGAAAGAGGCAGCAGCTAAAGCCGCAAGCAAAGGTGAAGAAC
TGTTTACCGGTGTTGTTCCGATTCTGGTTGAACTGGATGGTGATGTTAATGGCCACAAATTCTCAGTTCG
TGGTGAAGGCGAAGGTGATGCAACCAATGGTAAACTGACCCTGAAATTTATCTGTACCACCGGCAAACTG
CCGGTTCCGTGGCCGACCCTGGTTACCACCCTGACCTATGGTGTTCAGTGTTTCAGCCGTTATCCGGATC
ATATGAAACAGCACGATTTCTTCAAATCTGCAATGCCGGAAGGTTATGTTCAAGAACGTACCATCTCCTT
TAAAGATGATGGCACCTATAAGACCCGTGCCGAAGTTAAATTTGAAGGTGATACCCTGGTGAATCGCATT
GAACTGAAAGGCATCGATTTCAAAGAAGATGGTAATATCCTGGGCCATAAACTGGAATATAATTTCAACA
GCCACAACGTGTATATCACCGCAGATAAACAGAAGAATGGCATCAAAGCCAACTTTAAGATCCGCCATAA
TGTTGAAGATGGCAGCGTTCAGCTGGCAGATCATTATCAGCAGAATACACCGATTGGTGATGGTCCGGTT
CTGCTGCCGGATAATCATTATCTGAGCACCCAGAGCGTTCTGAGCAAAGATCCGAATGAGAAACGTGATC
ACATGGTGCTGCTGGAATTTGTTACCGCAGCAGGTATTACCCATGGTATGGATGAACTGTATAAAGGCGA
TTATAAAGATCACGACGGCTAACTCGAGCACCACCACCACCACCACTGAGATCCGGCTGCTAACAAAGCC
CGAAAGGAAGCTGAGTTGGCTGCTGCCACCGCTGAGCAATAACTAGCATAACCCCTTGGGGCCTCTAAAC
GGGTCTTGAGGGGTTTTTTGACCGATGCCCTTGAGAGCCTTCAACCCAGTCAGCTCCTTCCGGTGGGCGC
GGGGCATGACTATCGTCGCCGCACTTATGACTGTCTTCTTTATCATGCAACTCGTAGGACAGGTGCCGGC
AGCGCTCTGGGTCATTTTCGGCGAGGACCGCTTTCGCTGGAGCGCGACGATGATCGGCCTGTCGCTTGCG
GTATTCGGAATCTTGCACGCCCTCGCTCAAGCCTTCGTCACTGGTCCCGCCACCAAACGTTTCGGCGAGA
AGCAGGCCATTATCGCCGGCATGGCGGCCGACGCGCTGGGCTACGTCTTGCTGGCGTTCGCGACGCGAGG
CTGGATGGCCTTCCCCATTATGATTCTTCTCGCTTCCGGCGGCATCGGGATGCCCGCGTTGCAGGCCATG
CTGTCCAGGCAGGTAGATGACGACCATCAGGGACAGCTTCAAGGATCGCTCGCGGCTCTTACCAGCCTAA
CTTCGATCATTGGACCGCTGATCGTCACGGCGATTTATGCCGCCTCGGCGAGCACATGGAACGGGTTGGC
ATGGATTGTAGGCGCCGCCCTATACCTTGTCTGCCTCCCCGCGTTGCGTCGCGGTGCATGGAGCCGGGCC
ACCTCGACCTGAATGGAAGCCGGCGGCACCTCGCTAACGGATTCACCACTCCAAGAATTGGAGCCAATCA
ATTCTTGCGGAGAACTGTGAATGCGCAAACCAACCCTTGGCAGAACATATCCATCGCGTCCGCCATCTCC
AGCAGCCGCACGCGGCGCATCTCGGGCAGCGTTGGGTCCTGGCCACGGGTGCGCATGATCGTGCTCCTGT
CGTTGAGGACCCGGCTAGGCTGGCGGGGTTGCCTTACTGGTTAGCAGAATGAATCACCGATACGCGAGCG
AACGTGAAGCGACTGCTGCTGCAAAACGTCTGCGACCTGAGCAACAACATGAATGGTCTTCGGTTTCCGT
GTTTCGTAAAGTCTGGAAACGCGGAAGTCCCCTACGTGCTGCTGAAGTTGCCCGCAACAGAGAGTGGAAC
CAACCGGTGATACCACGATACTATGACTGAGAGTCAACGCCATGAGCGGCCTCATTTCTTATTCTGAGTT
ACAACAGTCCGCACCGCTGCCGGTAGCTCCTTCCGGTGGGCGCGGGGCATGACTATCGTCGCCGCACTTA
TGACTGTCTTCTTTATCATGCAACTCGTAGGACAGGTGCCGGCAGCGCCCAACAGTCCCCCGGCCACGGG
GCCTGCCACCATACCCACGCCGAAACAAGCGCCCTGCACCATTATGTTCCGGATCTGCATCGCAGGATGC
TGCTGGCTACCCTGTGGAACACCTACATCTGTATTAACGAAGCGCTAACCGTTTTTATCAGGCTCTGGGA
GGCAGAATAAATGATCATATCGTCAATTATTACCTCCACGGGGAGAGCCTGAGCAAACTGGCCTCAGGCA
TTTGAGAAGCACACGGTCACACTGCTTCCGGTAGTCAATAAACCGGTAAACCAGCAATAGACATAAGCGG
CTATTTAACGACCCTGCCCTGAACCGACGACCGGGTCGAATTTGCTTTCGAATTTCTGCCATTCATCCGC
TTATTATCACTTATTCAGGCGTAGCAACCAGGCGTTTAAGGGCACCAATAACTGCCTTAAAAAAATTACG
CCCCGCCCTGCCACTCATCGCAGTACTGTTGTAATTCATTAAGCATTCTGCCGACATGGAAGCCATCACA
AACGGCATGATGAACCTGAATCGCCAGCGGCATCAGCACCTTGTCGCCTTGCGTATAATATTTGCCCATG
GTGAAAACGGGGGCGAAGAAGTTGTCCATATTGGCCACGTTTAAATCAAAACTGGTGAAACTCACCCAGG
GATTGGCTGAGACGAAAAACATATTCTCAATAAACCCTTTAGGGAAATAGGCCAGGTTTTCACCGTAACA
CGCCACATCTTGCGAATATATGTGTAGAAACTGCCGGAAATCGTCGTGGTATTCACTCCAGAGCGATGAA
AACGTTTCAGTTTGCTCATGGAAAACGGTGTAACAAGGGTGAACACTATCCCATATCACCAGCTCACCGT
CTTTCATTGCCATACGGAATTCCGGATGAGCATTCATCAGGCGGGCAAGAATGTGAATAAAGGCCGGATA
AAACTTGTGCTTATTTTTCTTTACGGTCTTTAAAAAGGCCGTAATATCCAGCTGAACGGTCTGGTTATAG
GTACATTGAGCAACTGACTGAAATGCCTCAAAATGTTCTTTACGATGCCATTGGGATATATCAACGGTGG
TATATCCAGTGATTTTTTTCTCCATTTTAGCTTCCTTAGCTCCTGAAAATCTCGATAACTCAAAAAATAC
GCCCGGTAGTGATCTTATTTCATTATGGTGAAAGTTGGAACCTCTTACGTGCCGATCAACGTCTCATTTT
CGCCAAAAGTTGGCCCAGGGCTTCCCGGTATCAACAGGGACACCAGGATTTATTTATTCTGCGAAGTGAT
CTTCCGTCACAGGTATTTATTCGGCGCAAAGTGCGTCGGGTGATGCTGCCAACTTACTGATTTAGTGTAT
GATGGTGTTTTTGAGGTGCTCCAGTGGCTTCTGTTTCTATCAGCTGTCCCTCCTGTTCAGCTACTGACGG
GGTGGTGCGTAACGGCAAAAGCACCGCCGGACATCAGCGCTGGCGGAGTGTATACTGGCTTACTATGTTG
GCACTGATGAGGGTGTCAGTGAAGTGCTTCATGTGGCAGGAGAAAAAAGGCTGCACCGGTGCGTCAGCAG
AATATGTGATACAGGATATATTCCGCTTCCTCGCTCACTGACTCGCTACGCTCGGTCGTTCGACTGCGGC
GAGCGGAAATGGCTTACGAACGGGGCGGAGATTTCCTGGAAGATGCCAGGAAGATACTTAACAGGGAAGT
GAGAGGGCCGCAGCAAAGCCGTTTTTCCATAGGCTCCGCCCCCCTGACAAGCATCACGAAATCTGACGCT
CAAATCAGTGGTGGCGAAACCCGACAGGACTATAAAGATACCAGGCGTTTCCCCCTGGCGGCTCCCTCGT
GCGCTCTCCTGTTCCTGCCTTTCGGTTTACCGGTGTCATTCCGCTGTTATGGCCGCGTTTGTCTCATTCC
ACGCCTGACACTCAGTTCCGGGTAGGCAGTTCGCTCCAAGCTGGACTGTATGCACGAACCCCCCGTTCAG
TCCGACCGCTGCGCCTTATCCGGTAACTATCGTCTTGAGTCCAACCCGGAAAGACATGCAAAAGCACCAC
TGGCAGCAGCCACTGGTAATTGATTTAGAGGAGTTAGTCTTGAAGTCATGCGCCGGTTAAGGCTAAACTG
AAAGGACAAGTTTTGGTGACTGCGCTCCTCCAAGCCAGTTACCTCGGTTCAAAGAGTTGGTAGCTCAGAG
AACCTTCGAAAAACCGCCCTGCAAGGCGGTTTTTTCGTTTTCAGAGCAAGAGATTACGCGCAGACCAAAA
CGATCTCAAGAAGATCATCTTATTAATCAGATAAAATATTTCTAGATTTCAGTGCAATTTATCTCTTCAA
ATGTAGCACCTGAAGTCAGCCCCATACGATATAAGTTGTAATTCTCATGTTTGACAGCTTATCATCGATA
AGAAACCAATTGTCCATATTGCATCAG
Features (pLannotate 1.2.2; 20 found; start..end, strand, type, name):
    295..363     +  CDS            ompA (fragment): OMPA_YERPE - Also known as ompA1. Experimental evidence at protein level: Swiss-Prot protein existence level 1. With TolR probably plays a role in maintaining the position of the peptidoglycan cell wall in the periplasm. Acts as a porin with low permeability that allows slow penetration of small solutes; an internal gate slows down solute passage. From Yersinia pestis.
    361..870     +  CDS            bla(M) (fragment): β-lactamase lacking the signal sequence; bla(M); allows cytosolic expression of β-lactamase
    928..999     +  CDS            GYPA (fragment): GLPA_HUMAN - Also known as GPA. Experimental evidence at protein level: Swiss-Prot protein existence level 1. Glycophorin A is the major intrinsic membrane protein of the erythrocyte. The N-terminal glycosylated segment, which lies outside the erythrocyte membrane, has MN blood group receptors. Appears to be important for the function of SLC4A1 and is required for high activity of SLC4A1. May be involved in translocation of SLC4A1 to the plasma membrane. Is a receptor for influenza virus. Is a receptor for Plasmodium falciparum erythrocyte-binding antigen 175 (EBA-175); binding of EBA-175 is d
   1105..1815    +  CDS            Superfolder GFP: Superfolder GFP is a basic (constitutively fluorescent) green fluorescent protein published in 2005, derived from Aequorea victoria. It is reported to be a very rapidly-maturing weak dimer.
   1849..1866    +  CDS            9xHis (fragment): 9xHis affinity tag
   1876..1925    +  CDS            SET1 (fragment): solubility-enhancement tag derived from T7 phage gene 10B
   1933..1980    +  terminator     T7 terminator: transcription terminator for bacteriophage T7 RNA polymerase
   1980..2602    +  CDS            TcR (fragment): tetracycline efflux protein; tet; confers resistance to tetracycline
   2844..2969    -  CDS            YPB1_ECOLX (fragment): Protein predicted: Swiss-Prot protein existence level 4. From Escherichia coli.
   3105..3198    +  CDS            TcR (fragment): tetracycline efflux protein; tet; confers resistance to tetracycline
   3195..3252    -  CDS            TcR (fragment): tetracycline efflux protein; tet; confers resistance to tetracycline
   3239..3337    +  CDS            YPB2_ECOLX (fragment): Protein predicted: Swiss-Prot protein existence level 4. From Escherichia coli.
   3636..4295    -  CDS            CmR: chloramphenicol acetyltransferase; cat; confers resistance to chloramphenicol
   4296..4398    -  promoter       cat promoter: promoter of the E. coli cat gene encoding chloramphenicol acetyltransferase
   4519..4661    +  mobile_element IS1 (fragment): prokaryotic transposable element IS1
   4663..4682    +  misc_feature   bom (fragment): basis of mobility region from pBR322
   4781..4836    -  rep_origin     RSF ori (fragment): Plasmids containing the RSF 1030 origin of replication can be propagated in E. coli cells that contain additional plasmids with compatible origins.
   4924..5469    -  rep_origin     p15A ori: Plasmids containing the medium-copy-number p15A origin of replication can be propagated in E. coli cells that contain a second plasmid with the ColE1 origin.
   5581..5602    +  promoter       tet promoter (fragment): E. coli promoter for tetracycline efflux protein gene
   5600..257     +  promoter       araBAD promoter (across the origin): araBAD; promoter of the L-arabinose operon of E. coli; the araC regulatory gene is transcribed in the opposite direction (Guzman et al., 1995)
