[The description below was written by a language model from this plasmid's Addgene catalogue record and pLannotate feature annotations shown in this document.]
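Description:
NBla_1.2_GpA_wt is a low-copy bacterial expression plasmid built on a modified pACYC184 backbone. It serves as the wild-type glycophorin A (GpA) positive control for the N-terminal β-lactamase fragment vector (N-BLa 1.2) of the BLaTM system, a genetic assay for measuring homo- and heterotypic transmembrane helix-helix interactions in E. coli membranes. The plasmid replicates from the p15A origin, which is compatible with ColE1-type plasmids, so a partner construct can be maintained in the same cell. Selection is by chloramphenicol, through the cat gene and its own promoter. Only disrupted fragments of the original pACYC184 tetracycline resistance gene remain, along with other backbone remnants.

The annotated cassette is driven by an arabinose-inducible araBAD promoter. It encodes a single fusion protein that starts with a short OmpA-derived segment, presumably acting as a signal sequence for export. This is followed by a partial β-lactamase coding region lacking its native signal peptide, a fragment of human glycophorin A covering its transmembrane domain, and superfolder GFP. A His tag fragment and a T7 terminator lie downstream. The catalogue lists a C-terminal Flag tag, but the feature table does not annotate one.

In split-enzyme assays of this type, association of the transmembrane segments brings complementary β-lactamase fragments together, and the restored enzyme activity reports interaction strength. The strongly self-associating GpA helix provides a reference signal, and the GFP moiety probably allows expression to be monitored.

The depositor comment describes the transmembrane domain as an integrin alphaV mutant. This conflicts with the plasmid name, the stated purpose and the annotated GYPA fragment, and the record does not resolve the discrepancy. The sequenced record is also slightly longer than the listed total size.
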