Addgene plasmid #207842: NBla_1.2_GpA_wt
Purpose: BLaTM-System GpA wt positive control in NBLa 1.2 vector
Depositing lab: Dieter Langosch. Depositing organization: Technische Universitaet Muenchen (TUM). Publication: Identifying ionic interactions within a membrane using BLaTM, a genetic tool to measure homo- and heterotypic transmembrane helix-helix interactions. Schanzenbach C, Schmidt FC, Breckner P, Teese MG, Langosch D. Sci Rep. 2017 Mar 7;7:43476. doi: 10.1038/srep43476. PubMed 28266525.
Backbone
  Vector backbone: pACYC184 (modified)
  Backbone size w/o insert (bp): 4083
  Total vector size (bp): 5610
  Vector type: Bacterial Expression
Growth in bacteria
  Bacterial resistance: Chloramphenicol, 25 μg/mL
  Growth temperature: 37°C
  Growth strain: DH5alpha
  Copy number: Low Copy
Gene/Insert
  Gene/Insert name: N-BLa 1.2 fusion protein
  Species: Synthetic
  Insert size (bp): 1527
  Tag / fusion protein: Flag (C terminal on insert)
Terms and licenses: Academic/Nonprofit Terms; Industry Terms: Not Available to Industry
Depositor comments: TMD: Integrin alphaV mut GP, contains ApaI restriction site
How to cite: NBla_1.2_GpA_wt was a gift from Dieter Langosch (Addgene plasmid # 207842 ; http://n2t.net/addgene:207842 ; RRID:Addgene_207842)
